>Addgene plasmid #13008 | pcDNA3.1/Myc-His(-)-MSulf-2 | addgene full sequence | sequence record 207636 | Addgene NGS Result
TCGACGGATCGGGAGATCTCCCGATCCCCTATGGTGCACTCTCAGTACAATCTGCTCTGATGCCGCATAG
TTAAGCCAGTATCTGCTCCCTGCTTGTGTGTTGGAGGTCGCTGAGTAGTGCGCGAGCAAAATTTAAGCTA
CAACAAGGCAAGGCTTGACCGACAATTGCATGAAGAATCTGCTTAGGGTTAGGCGTTTTGCGCTGCTTCG
CGATGTACGGGCCAGATATACGCGTTGACATTGATTATTGACTAGTTATTAATAGTAATCAATTACGGGG
TCATTAGTTCATAGCCCATATATGGAGTTCCGCGTTACATAACTTACGGTAAATGGCCCGCCTGGCTGAC
CGCCCAACGACCCCCGCCCATTGACGTCAATAATGACGTATGTTCCCATAGTAACGCCAATAGGGACTTT
CCATTGACGTCAATGGGTGGAGTATTTACGGTAAACTGCCCACTTGGCAGTACATCAAGTGTATCATATG
CCAAGTACGCCCCCTATTGACGTCAATGACGGTAAATGGCCCGCCTGGCATTATGCCCAGTACATGACCT
TATGGGACTTTCCTACTTGGCAGTACATCTACGTATTAGTCATCGCTATTACCATGGTGATGCGGTTTTG
GCAGTACATCAATGGGCGTGGATAGCGGTTTGACTCACGGGGATTTCCAAGTCTCCACCCCATTGACGTC
AATGGGAGTTTGTTTTGGCACCAAAATCAACGGGACTTTCCAAAATGTCGTAACAACTCCGCCCCATTGA
CGCAAATGGGCGGTAGGCGTGTACGGTGGGAGGTCTATATAAGCAGAGCTCTCTGGCTAACTAGAGAACC
CACTGCTTACTGGCTTATCGAAATTAATACGACTCACTATAGGGAGACCCAAGCTGGCTAGCGTTTAAAC
GGGCCCTCTAGACTCGAGACAATGGCACCCCCTGGCCTGCCACTATGGCTGCTGTCCACCGCTCTCCTCT
CCCTGCTGGCTGGCAGCTCGGCCTTCCTCTCCCATCCCCGCCTGAAGGGACGCTTCCAGAGGGACCGCAG
GAACATCCGGCCCAACATCATCTTGGTGCTTACGGATGACCAGGATGTGGAGCTGGGCTCCATGCAAGTG
ATGAACAAGACAAGGCGTATCATGGAGCAGGGCGGGGCGCACTTCATCAATGCCTTCGTGACTACACCAA
TGTGCTGTCCGTCTCGCTCCTCCATTCTCACCGGCAAGTACGTCCACAACCACAACACCTACACCAACAA
TGAGAATTGTTCCTCGCCCTCCTGGCAGGCCCAGCACGAGAGCCGCACCTTCGCCGTGTATCTCAACAGC
ACAGGCTACCGGACAGCTTTCTTCGGAAAATACCTCAATGAGTACAACGGCTCATACGTGCCGCCCGGCT
GGAAGGAGTGGGTCGGCCTACTTAAGAACTCCCGCTTTTATAACTACACACTCTGCCGGAATGGGGTGAA
GGAGAAACATGGCTCGGACTACTCCACGGATTACCTCACGGATCTCATCACCAATGACAGTGTGAGCTTC
TTCCGAACATCCAAGAAGATGTACCCACACAGGCCCGTGCTCATGGTCATCAGCCACGCGGCTCCCCATG
GCCCCGAGGACTCAGCACCCCAGTACTCACGGCTCTTCCCCAATGCGTCCCAGCACATCACACCGAGTTA
CAACTATGCACCCAACCCAGACAAGCATTGGATCATGCGCTACACGGGACCCATGAAGCCCATTCACATG
GAATTCACCAACATGCTACAACGAAAACGCCTACAGACCCTCATGTCTGTGGATGACTCCATGGAGACGA
TCTATGACATGCTGGTGGAGACGGGGGAGCTGGACAACACGTACATCCTGTACACCGCCGACCACGGCTA
CCACATTGGCCAGTTTGGGCTGGTGAAGGGCAAGTCTATGCCGTATGAATTCGACATCAGAGTCCCGTTC
TACGTGAGGGGCCCCAACGTGGAAGCTGGCTCTCTGAACCCCCACATTGTCCTCAACATTGACCTGGCCC
CCACCATACTGGATATCGCTGGACTGGACATCCCTGCAGACATGGACGGGAAGTCTATTCTCAAACTACT
GGACTCAGAGCGGCCAGTGAACCGGTTCCACTTGAAAAAGAAGCTGAGGGTCTGGCGAGACTCCTTCCTG
GTGGAGAGAGGCAAACTGCTCCACAAGAGGGAGGGTGACAAAGTGAATGCCCAGGAGGAGAACTTCCTGC
CCAAGTACCAGCGCGTGAAGGACCTGTGTCAGCGAGCTGAGTACCAGACAGCATGCGAACAGCTGGGGCA
GAAGTGGCAGTGTGTGGAGGACGCTTCTGGGACGCTGAAGCTGCACAAATGTAAAGGCCCCATGCGGTTT
GGTGGCGGCGGTGGCAGCAGAGCCCTCTCCAACCTGGTGCCCAAGTATGACGGCCAGAGCAGCGAGGCCT
GCAGCTGTGACAGTGGCGGTGGAGGGGACTACAAACTGGGCCTGGCTGGACGCCGTAAGCTCTTTAAGAA
AAAGTATAAGACCAGCTATGCCCGGAACCGCTCCATCCGTTCCGTGGCCATCGAGGTGGACGGTGAGATA
TACCACGTAGGCTTGGATACTGTACCTCAGCCCCGCAACCTTAGCAAGCCGCACTGGCCAGGGGCCCCTG
AAGACCAAGATGACAAGGATGGTGGCAGTTTCAGTGGTACTGGTGGCCTTCCAGATTATTCTGCCCCCAA
TCCCATCAAAGTGACCCATCGGTGCTACATCCTTGAGAATGACACAGTCCAGTGCGACTTGGACCTGTAC
AAGTCCCTGCAGGCTTGGAAAGACCACAAGCTGCACATCGACCATGAGATCGAAACCCTGCAGAACAAAA
TTAAGAACCTTCGAGAAGTCAGGGGTCACCTGAAGAAGAAGCGACCGGAAGAATGTGACTGCCATAAAAT
CAGTTACCACAGCCAACACAAAGGCCGTCTCAAGCACAAAGGCTCCAGCCTGCACCCTTTCAGGAAGGGT
CTGCAGGAGAAGGACAAGGTGTGGCTGCTGCGGGAGCAGAAACGCAAGAAGAAACTGCGCAAGCTGCTCA
AACGGCTGCAGAACAACGATACGTGCAGCATGCCCGGCCTCACGTGCTTTACCCACGACAACCACCACTG
GCAGACGGCGCCACTCTGGACGCTGGGGCCGTTCTGCGCCTGCACCAGCGCCAACAACAACACGTACTGG
TGCTTGAGGACCATAAATGAGACCCACAACTTCCTCTTCTGCGAATTTGCAACCGGCTTCATAGAATACT
TTGACCTCAGTACAGACCCCTACCAGCTGATGAACGCGGTGAACACACTGGACAGGGACGTCCTTAACCA
ACTGCACGTGCAGCTCATGGAGCTAAGGAGCTGTAAAGGCTACAAGCAGTGCAACCCCCGGACCCGCAAC
ATGGACCTGGGGCTTAGAGACGGAGGAAGCTATGAACAATACAGGCAGTTTCAGCGTCGAAAATGGCCAG
AAATGAAGAGACCTTCTTCCAAATCACTGGGACAGCTATGGGAAGGCTGGGAAGGAAGCTTTCTAGAACA
AAAACTCATCTCAGAAGAGGATCTGAATAGCGCCGTCGACCATCATCATCATCATCATTGAGTTTAAACG
GTCTCCAGCTTAAGTTTAAACCGCTGATCAGCCTCGACTGTGCCTTCTAGTTGCCAGCCATCTGTTGTTT
GCCCCTCCCCCGTGCCTTCCTTGACCCTGGAAGGTGCCACTCCCACTGTCCTTTCCTAATAAAATGAGGA
AATTGCATCGCATTGTCTGAGTAGGTGTCATTCTATTCTGGGGGGTGGGGTGGGGCAGGACAGCAAGGGG
GAGGATTGGGAAGACAATAGCAGGCATGCTGGGGATGCGGTGGGCTCTATGGCTTCTGAGGCGGAAAGAA
CCAGCTGGGGCTCTAGGGGGTATCCCC
[124 nt withheld, positions 3948-4071]
C
[91 nt withheld, positions 4073-4163]
A
[49 nt withheld, positions 4165-4213]
CCTTTGACGTTGGAGTCCACGTTCTTT
[37 nt withheld, positions 4241-4277]
ACCCTATCTCGGTCTATTCTTTTGATTTATAAGGGATTTTGCCGATTTCGGCCTATTGGTTAAAAAATGA
GCTGATTTAACAAAAATTTAACGCGAATTAATTCTGTGGAATGTGTGTCAGTTAGGGTGTGGAAAGTCCC
CAGGCTCCCCAGCAGGCAGAAGTATGCAAAGCATGCATCTCAATTAGTCAGCAACCAGGTGTGGAAAGTC
CCCAGGCTCCCCAGCAGGCAGAAGTATGCAAAGCATGCATCTCAATTAGTCAGCAACCATAGTCCCGCCC
CTAACTCCGCCCATCCCGCCCCTAACTCCGCCCAGTTCCGCCCATTCTCCGCCCCATGGCTGACTAATTT
TTTTTATTTATGCAGAGGCCGAGGCCGCCTCTGCCTCTGAGCTATTCCAGAAGTAGTGAGGAGGCTTTTT
TGGAGGCCTAGGCTTTTGCAAAAAGCTCCCGGGAGCTTGTATATCCATTTTCGGATCTGATCAAGAGACA
GGATGAGGATCGTTTCGCATGATTGAACAAGATGGATTGCACGCAGGTTCTCCGGCCGCTTGGGTGGAGA
GGCTATTCGGCTATGACTGGGCACAACAGACAATCGGCTGCTCTGATGCCGCCGTGTTCCGGCTGTCAGC
GCAGGGGCGCCCGGTTCTTTTTGTCAAGACCGACCTGTCCGGTGCCCTGAATGAACTGCAGGACGAGGCA
GCGCGGCTATCGTGGCTGGCCACGACGGGCGTTCCTTGCGCAGCTGTGCTCGACGTTGTCACTGAAGCGG
GAAGGGACTGGCTGCTATTGGGCGAAGTGCCGGGGCAGGATCTCCTGTCATCTCACCTTGCTCCTGCCGA
GAAAGTATCCATCATGGCTGATGCAATGCGGCGGCTGCATACGCTTGATCCGGCTACCTGCCCATTCGAC
CACCAAGCGAAACATCGCATCGAGCGAGCACGTACTCGGATGGAAGCCGGTCTTGTCGATCAGGATGATC
TGGACGAAGAGCATCAGGGGCTCGCGCCAGCCGAACTGTTCGCCAGGCTCAAGGCGCGCATGCCCGACGG
CGAGGATCTCGTCGTGACCCATGGCGATGCCTGCTTGCCGAATATCATGGTGGAAAATGGCCGCTTTTCT
GGATTCATCGACTGTGGCCGGCTGGGTGTGGCGGACCGCTATCAGGACATAGCGTTGGCTACCCGTGATA
TTGCTGAAGAGCTTGGCGGCGAATGGGCTGACCGCTTCCTCGTGCTTTACGGTATCGCCGCTCCCGATTC
GCAGCGCATCGCCTTCTATCGCCTTCTTGACGAGTTCTTCTGAGCGGGACTCTGGGGTTCGAAATGACCG
ACCAAGCGACGCCCAACCTGCCATCACGAGATTTCGATTCCACCGCCGCCTTCTATGAAAGGTTGGGCTT
CGGAATCGTTTTCCGGGACGCCGGCTGGATGATCCTCCAGCGCGGGGATCTCATGCTGGAGTTCTTCGCC
CACCCCAACTTGTTTATTGCAGCTTATAATGGTTACAAATAAAGCAATAGCATCACAAATTTCACAAATA
AAGCATTTTTTTCACTGCATTCTAGTTGTGGTTTGTCCAAACTCATCAATGTATCTTATCATGTCTGTAT
ACCGTCGACCTCTAGCTAGAGCTTGGCGTAATCATGGTCATAGCTGTTTCCTGTGTGAAATTGTTATCCG
CTCACAATTCCACACAACATACGAGCCGGAAGCATAAAGTGTAAAGCCTGGGGTGCCTAATGAGTGAGCT
AACTCACATTAATTGCGTTGCGCTCACTGCCCGCTTTCCAGTCGGGAAACCTGTCGTGCCAGCTGCATTA
ATGAATCGGCCAACGCGCGGGGAGAGGCGGTTTGCGTATTGGGCGCTCTTCCGCTTCCTCGCTCACTGAC
TCGCTGCGCTCGGTCGTTCGGCTGCGGCGAGCGGTATCAGCTCACTCAAAGGCGGTAATACGGTTATCCA
CAGAATCAGGGGATAACGCAGGAAAGAACATGTGAGCAAAAGGCCAGCAAAAGGCCAGGAACCGTAAAAA
GGCCGCGTTGCTGGCGTTTTTCCATAGGCTCCGCCCCCCTGACGAGCATCACAAAAATCGACGCTCAAGT
CAGAGGTGGCGAAACCCGACAGGACTATAAAGATACCAGGCGTTTCCCCCTGGAAGCTCCCTCGTGCGCT
CTCCTGTTCCGACCCTGCCGCTTACCGGATACCTGTCCGCCTTTCTCCCTTCGGGAAGCGTGGCGCTTTC
TCATAGCTCACGCTGTAGGTATCTCAGTTCGGTGTAGGTCGTTCGCTCCAAGCTGGGCTGTGTGCACGAA
CCCCCCGTTCAGCCCGACCGCTGCGCCTTATCCGGTAACTATCGTCTTGAGTCCAACCCGGTAAGACACG
ACTTATCGCCACTGGCAGCAGCCACTGGTAACAGGATTAGCAGAGCGAGGTATGTAGGCGGTGCTACAGA
GTTCTTGAAGTGGTGGCCTAACTACGGCTACACTAGAAGAACAGTATTTGGTATCTGCGCTCTGCTGAAG
CCAGTTACCTTCGGAAAAAGAGTTGGTAGCTCTTGATCCGGCAAACAAACCACCGCTGGTAGCGGTGGTT
TTTTTGTTTGCAAGCAGCAGATTACGCGCAGAAAAAAAGGATCTCAAGAAGATCCTTTGATCTTTTCTAC
GGGGTCTGACGCTCAGTGGAACGAAAACTCACGTTAAGGGATTTTGGTCATGAGATTATCAAAAAGGATC
TTCACCTAGATCCTTTTAAATTAAAAATGAAGTTTTAAATCAATCTAAAGTATATATGAGTAAACTTGGT
CTGACAGTTACCAATGCTTAATCAGTGAGGCACCTATCTCAGCGATCTGTCTATTTCGTTCATCCATAGT
TGCCTGACTCCCCGTCGTGTAGATAACTACGATACGGGAGGGCTTACCATCTGGCCCCAGTGCTGCAATG
ATACCGCGAGACCCACGCTCACCGGCTCCAGATTTATCAGCAATAAACCAGCCAGCCGGAAGGGCCGAGC
GCAGAAGTGGTCCTGCAACTTTATCCGCCTCCATCCAGTCTATTAATTGTTGCCGGGAAGCTAGAGTAAG
TAGTTCGCCAGTTAATAGTTTGCGCAACGTTGTTGCCATTGCTACAGGCATCGTGGTGTCACGCTCGTCG
TTTGGTATGGCTTCATTCAGCTCCGGTTCCCAACGATCAAGGCGAGTTACATGATCCCCCATGTTGTGCA
AAAAAGCGGTTAGCTCCTTCGGTCCTCCGATCGTTGTCAGAAGTAAGTTGGCCGCAGTGTTATCACTCAT
GGTTATGGCAGCACTGCATAATTCTCTTACTGTCATGCCATCCGTAAGATGCTTTTCTGTGACTGGTGAG
TACTCAACCAAGTCATTCTGAGAATAGTGTATGCGGCGACCGAGTTGCTCTTGCCCGGCGTCAATACGGG
ATAATACCGCGCCACATAGCAGAACTTTAAAAGTGCTCATCATTGGAAAACGTTCTTCGGGGCGAAAACT
CTCAAGGATCTTACCGCTGTTGAGATCCAGTTCGATGTAACCCACTCGTGCACCCAACTGATCTTCAGCA
TCTTTTACTTTCACCAGCGTTTCTGGGTGAGCAAAAACAGGAAGGCAAAATGCCGCAAAAAAGGGAATAA
GGGCGACACGGAAATGTTGAATACTCATACTCTTCCTTTTTCAATATTATTGAAGCATTTATCAGGGTTA
TTGTCTCATGAGCGGATACATATTTGAATGTATTTAGAAAAATAAACAAATAGGGGTTCCGCGCACATTT
CCCCGAAAAGTGCCACCTGACG
Features (pLannotate 1.2.2; 21 found; start..end, strand, type, name):
     30..82      -  misc_feature   bom (fragment): basis of mobility region from pBR322
    237..616     +  enhancer       CMV enhancer: human cytomegalovirus immediate early enhancer
    617..820     +  promoter       CMV promoter: human cytomegalovirus (CMV) immediate early promoter
    816..849     +  LTR            5' LTR (truncated) (fragment): truncated 5' long terminal repeat (LTR) from HIV-1
    865..883     +  promoter       T7 promoter: promoter for bacteriophage T7 RNA polymerase
    932..3556    +  CDS            SULF2: SULF2_HUMAN - Also known as KIAA1247. Experimental evidence at protein level: Swiss-Prot protein existence level 1. Exhibits arylsulfatase activity and highly specific endoglucosamine-6-sulfatase activity. It can remove sulfate from the C- 6 position of glucosamine within specific subregions of intact heparin. From Homo sapiens (Human).
   3611..3628    +  CDS            capTEV™ (fragment): composite tag for in vivo biotinylation, TEV protease cleavage, and 6xHis tagging
   3678..3902    +  polyA_signal   bGH poly(A) signal: bovine growth hormone polyadenylation signal
   3906..3927    +  promoter       SV40 promoter (fragment): SV40 enhancer and early promoter
   3948..4376    +  rep_origin     f1 ori (sequence partly withheld): f1 bacteriophage origin of replication; arrow indicates direction of (+) strand synthesis
   4390..4719    +  promoter       SV40 promoter: SV40 enhancer and early promoter
   4786..5577    +  CDS            neo: KKA2_KLEPN - Also known as kan, nptII. Experimental evidence at protein level: Swiss-Prot protein existence level 1. Resistance to kanamycin, neomycin, paromomycin, ribostamycin, butirosin and gentamicin B. From Klebsiella pneumoniae.
   5601..5759    +  CDS            ble (fragment): BLE_KLEPN - Experimental evidence at protein level: Swiss-Prot protein existence level 1. Binding protein with a strong affinity to the bleomycin family of antibiotics. Binds to CL990; an antimitotic-antibiotic compound. From Klebsiella pneumoniae.
   5754..5875    +  polyA_signal   SV40 poly(A) signal: SV40 polyadenylation signal
   5948..5964    -  protein_bind   lac operator: The lac repressor binds to the lac operator to inhibit transcription in E. coli. This inhibition can be relieved by adding lactose or isopropyl-β-D-thiogalactopyranoside (IPTG). lac repressor encoded by lacI
   5972..6002    -  promoter       lac promoter: promoter for the E. coli lac operon
   6017..6038    -  protein_bind   CAP binding site: CAP binding activates transcription in the presence of cAMP. E. coli catabolite activator protein
   6051..6143    -  CDS            lacI (fragment): lac repressor; lacI; The lac repressor binds to the lac operator to inhibit transcription in E. coli. This inhibition can be relieved by adding lactose or isopropyl-β-D-thiogalactopyranoside (IPTG).
   6326..6914    -  rep_origin     ori: high-copy-number ColE1/pMB1/pBR322/pUC origin of replication
   7085..7945    -  CDS            AmpR: β-lactamase; bla; confers resistance to ampicillin, carbenicillin, and related antibiotics
   7946..8050    -  promoter       AmpR promoter: bla
