[The description below was written by a language model from this plasmid's Addgene catalogue record and pLannotate feature annotations shown in this document.]
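Description:
pcDNA3.1/Myc-His(-)-MSulf-2 is a mammalian expression plasmid built on the Invitrogen pcDNA3.1/Myc-His(-) backbone and carrying the mouse sulfatase 2 (Sulf2, MSulf-2) coding sequence. The roughly 2.6 kb insert was placed between the XhoI and HindIII sites, both of which are retained, giving a sequenced construct of about 8.1 kb. In E. coli it replicates from a high-copy ColE1/pUC-type origin and is selected with ampicillin through the β-lactamase gene. An f1 origin is also present and allows single-stranded DNA production.

Expression of Sulf2 is driven by the human cytomegalovirus immediate early enhancer and promoter, and transcripts are terminated by the bovine growth hormone polyadenylation signal. A T7 promoter lies just upstream of the insert, where it can serve for in vitro transcription and as a sequencing primer site. According to the catalogue, the open reading frame is fused at its C terminus to Myc and 6xHis tags for detection and affinity purification. The automated annotation picks up only the short His stretch (labelled as a fragment of a composite tag) and matches the coding region to the human SULF2 homologue, although the record states the insert is mouse. Several other small fragment calls, such as an HIV-1 LTR piece near the CMV promoter and a ble fragment, are probably annotation artefacts. A separate SV40 early promoter–neomycin phosphotransferase–SV40 poly(A) cassette allows G418 selection of stably transfected mammalian cells.

Sulf2 is an extracellular endosulfatase that removes 6-O-sulfate groups from glucosamine residues within heparin and heparan sulfate. The plasmid is suited to producing the tagged enzyme in cultured mammalian cells for biochemical characterisation.
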