Addgene plasmid #13008: pcDNA3.1/Myc-His(-)-MSulf-2
Depositing lab: Steven Rosen. Depositing organization: University of California, San Francisco (UCSF). Publication: Cloning and characterization of two extracellular heparin-degrading endosulfatases in mice and humans. Morimoto-Tomita M, Uchimura K, Werb Z, Hemmerich S, Rosen SD. J Biol Chem. 2002 Dec 20. 277(51):49175-85. 10.1074/jbc.M205131200 PubMed 12368295.
Backbone
  Vector backbone: pcDNA3.1/Myc-His(-)
  Backbone manufacturer: Invitrogen
  Backbone size w/o insert (bp): 5500
  Vector type: Mammalian Expression
Growth in bacteria
  Bacterial resistance: Ampicillin, 100 μg/mL
  Growth temperature: 37°C
  Growth strain: DH5alpha
  Copy number: High Copy
Gene/Insert
  Gene/Insert name: mouse sulfatase 2 (alt name: MSulf-2)
  Species: M. musculus (mouse)
  Insert size (bp): 2600
  Entrez Gene: Sulf2 (a.k.a. 2010004N24Rik, MSulf-2, mKIAA1247)
  Tag / fusion protein: Myc (C terminal on insert); 6xHis (C terminal on insert)
  Cloning method: Restriction Enzyme; 5′ cloning site XhoI (not destroyed); 3′ cloning site HindIII (not destroyed)
  Sequencing primers: 5′ T7
Terms and licenses: Academic/Nonprofit Terms; Industry Terms: Not Available to Industry
How to cite: pcDNA3.1/Myc-His(-)-MSulf-2 was a gift from Steven Rosen (Addgene plasmid # 13008 ; http://n2t.net/addgene:13008 ; RRID:Addgene_13008)
