>Addgene plasmid #13008 | pcDNA3.1/Myc-His(-)-MSulf-2 | addgene partial sequence | sequence record 19427 | 13008 with T7
GGCCCTCTAGACTCGAGACAATGGCACCCCCTGGCCTGCCACTATGGCTGCTGTCCACCGCTCTCCTCTC
CCTGCTGGCTGGCAGCTCGGCCTTCCTCTCCCATCCCCGCCTGAAGGGACGCTTCCAGAGGGACCGCAGG
AACATCCGGCCCAACATCATCTTGGTGCTTACGGATGACCAGGATGTGGAGCTGGGCTCCATGCAAGTGA
TGAACAAGACAAGGCGTATCATGGAGCAGGGCGGGGCGCACTTCATCAATGCCTTCGTGACTACACCAAT
GTGCTGTCCGTCTCGCTCCTCCATTCTCACCGGCAAGTACGTCCACAACCACAACACCTACACCAACAAT
GAGAATTGTTCCTCGCCCTCCTGGCAGGCCCAGCACGAGAGCCGCACCTTCGCCGTGTATCTCAACAGCA
CAGGCTACCGGACAGCTTTCTTCGGAAAATACCTCAATGAGTACAACGGCTCATACGTGCCGCCCGGCTG
GAAGGAGTGGGTCGGCCTACTTAAGAACTCCCGCTTTTATAACTACACACTCTGCCGGAATGGGGTGAAG
GAGAAACATGGCTCGGACTACTCCACGGATTACCTCACGGATCTCATCACCAATGACAGTGTGAGCTTCT
TCCGAACATCCAAGAAGATGTACCCACACAGGCCCGTGCTCATGGTCATCAGCCACGCGGCTCCCCATGG
CCCCGAGGACTCAGCACCCCAGTACTCACGGCTCTTCCCCAATGCGTCCCAGCACATCACACCGAGTTAC
AACTATG
